Addgene plasmid #233535: pICH47822_HA-Sr62TK
Purpose: Expresses HA-Sr62TK in planta
Depositing lab: Brande Wulff. Depositing organization: King Abdullah University of Science and Technology (KAUST). Publication: A wheat tandem kinase activates an NLR to trigger immunity. Chen R, Chen J, Powell OR, Outram MA, Arndell T, Gajendiran K, Wang YL, Lubega J, Xu Y, Ayliffe MA, Blundell C, Figueroa M, Sperschneider J, Vanhercke T, Kanyuka K, Tang D, Zhong G, Gardener C, Yu G, Gourdoupis S, Jaremko L, Matny O, Steffenson BJ, Boshoff WHP, Meyer WB, Arold ST, Dodds PN, Wulff BBH. Science. 2025 Mar 28;387(6741):1402-1408. doi: 10.1126/science.adp5034. Epub 2025 Mar 27. PubMed 40146821.
Backbone
  Vector backbone: pICH47822
  Backbone manufacturer: Sylvestre Marillonnet (Addgene Plasmid #48009)
  Backbone size w/o insert (bp): 6308
  Vector type: Plant Expression
Growth in bacteria
  Bacterial resistance: Ampicillin, 100 μg/mL
  Growth temperature: 37°C
  Growth strain: DH5alpha
  Copy number: High Copy
Gene/Insert
  Gene/Insert name: Sr62TK
  Species: Aegilops sharonensis
  Insert size (bp): 2223
  Promoter: 35S
  Tag / fusion protein: HA tag (N terminal on insert)
  Cloning method: Restriction Enzyme; 5′ cloning site EcoRI (not destroyed); 3′ cloning site BamHI (not destroyed)
  Sequencing primers: 5′ GAL4 transcriptional activation domain forward; 3′ GAL4 transcriptional activation domain reverse
Terms and licenses: Academic/Nonprofit Terms; Industry Terms: Not Available to Industry
Depositor comments: Please visit https://doi.org/10.1101/2024.08.30.610287 for bioRxiv preprint.
How to cite: pICH47822_HA-Sr62TK was a gift from Brande Wulff (Addgene plasmid # 233535 ; http://n2t.net/addgene:233535 ; RRID:Addgene_233535)
