[The description below was written by a language model from this plasmid's Addgene catalogue record and pLannotate feature annotations shown in this document.]
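Description:
pICH47822_HA-Sr62TK is a plant expression plasmid built on pICH47822, a Golden Gate/MoClo-type binary vector carrying nopaline-type left and right T-DNA border repeats. This arrangement is normally used for Agrobacterium-mediated delivery into plant cells, although the record itself says only that the construct expresses the protein in planta. The backbone has two replication systems: a high-copy ColE1/pUC-type origin for propagation in E. coli, and the broad-host-range incP oriV with its trfA replication initiator gene, which supports maintenance in other Gram-negative hosts. Selection is by ampicillin/carbenicillin resistance through the bla gene. A very short TetR fragment is also annotated and appears to be a backbone remnant.

The payload is the tandem kinase Sr62TK from the wild wheat relative Aegilops sharonensis, a 2.2 kb insert fused at its N terminus to HA epitope tags. The sequence annotation detects two adjacent 3xHA-like segments, which suggests a multimerised tag. Expression is driven by the strong constitutive CaMV 35S promoter. The upstream hit to a CaMV inclusion-body protein fragment probably reflects a long version of the promoter region. The promoter is followed by the TMV Ω leader as a translational enhancer, and transcription ends at the NOS terminator and polyadenylation signal. The short match to a mouse kinase within the coding region is most likely homology with the Sr62 kinase domains rather than a separate element.

The listed cloning sites and GAL4 activation-domain sequencing primers look more typical of a yeast two-hybrid vector and do not obviously fit this backbone. According to the associated publication, the construct belongs to work on how a wheat tandem kinase activates an NLR immune receptor. The HA tag allows the protein to be detected or immunoprecipitated after expression in plants.
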