Features (pLannotate 1.2.2; 16 found; start..end, strand, type, name):
    109..133     -  misc_feature   LB T-DNA repeat: left border repeat from nopaline C58 T-DNA
    225..856     +  rep_origin     oriV: incP origin of replication
    943..1047    +  promoter       AmpR promoter: bla
   1048..1908    +  CDS            AmpR: β-lactamase; bla; confers resistance to ampicillin, carbenicillin, and related antibiotics
   2079..2667    +  rep_origin     ori: high-copy-number ColE1/pMB1/pBR322/pUC origin of replication
   3003..4148    +  CDS            trfA: TRFA_ECOLX - Experimental evidence at protein level: Swiss-Prot protein existence level 1. Also involved in plasmid copy number control, promoting intermolecular coupling of protein bound iterons at oriV, which inhibits replication initiation. From Escherichia coli.
   4175..4195    +  CDS            TetR (fragment): tetracycline resistance regulatory protein; tetR
   4307..4331    -  misc_feature   RB T-DNA repeat: right border repeat from nopaline C58 T-DNA
   4376..5182    +  CDS            IBMP_CAMVB (fragment): Experimental evidence at protein level: Swiss-Prot protein existence level 1. Enhances the ribosomal termination-reinitiation event leading to the translation of major open reading frames on the polycistronic viral RNAs. From Cauliflower mosaic virus (strain Bari 1) (CaMV).
   5366..5711    +  promoter       CaMV 35S promoter: strong constitutive promoter from cauliflower mosaic virus
   5663..5709    +  promoter       minimal CaMV 35S promoter: minimal 35S promoter from cauliflower mosaic virus
   5740..5793    +  misc_feature   TMV Ω: translational enhancer from the tobacco mosaic virus 5'-leader sequence (Gallie et al., 1988)
   5806..5894    +  CDS            3xHA (fragment): three tandem HA epitope tags
   5908..5996    +  CDS            3xHA (fragment): three tandem HA epitope tags
   6517..6636    +  CDS            Rskr (fragment): KS6R_MOUSE - Protein inferred from homology: Swiss-Prot protein existence level 3. From Mus musculus (Mouse).
   8278..8530    +  terminator     NOS terminator: nopaline synthase terminator and poly(A) signal
>Addgene plasmid #233535 | pICH47822_HA-Sr62TK | addgene full sequence | sequence record 472166 | Addgene NGS Result
CGCTGAGCTCGAATTCTAGTTTGTCTTCACAGAGTGGGGCCCACTGCATCCACCCCAGTACATTAAAAAC
GTCCGCAATGTGTTATTAAGTTGTCTAAGCGTCAATTTGTTTACACCACAATATATCCTGCCACCAGCCA
GCCAACAGCTCCCCGACCGGCAGCTCGGCACAAAATCACCACTCGATACAGGCAGCCCATCAGTCAGATC
AGGATCTCCTTTGCGACGCTCACCGGGCTGGTTGCCCTCGCCGCTGGGCTGGCGGCCGTCTATGGCCCTG
CAAACGCGCCAGAAACGCCGTCGAAGCCGTGTGCGAGACACCGCGGCCGCCGGCGTTGTGGATACCTCGC
GGAAAACTTGGCCCTCACTGACAGATGAGGGGCGGACGTTGACACTTGAGGGGCCGACTCACCCGGCGCG
GCGTTGACAGATGAGGGGCAGGCTCGATTTCGGCCGGCGACGTGGAGCTGGCCAGCCTCGCAAATCGGCG
AAAACGCCTGATTTTACGCGAGTTTCCCACAGATGATGTGGACAAGCCTGGGGATAAGTGCCCTGCGGTA
TTGACACTTGAGGGGCGCGACTACTGACAGATGAGGGGCGCGATCCTTGACACTTGAGGGGCAGAGTGCT
GACAGATGAGGGGCGCACCTATTGACATTTGAGGGGCTGTCCACAGGCAGAAAATCCAGCATTTGCAAGG
GTTTCCGCCCGTTTTTCGGCCACCGCTAACCTGTCTTTTAACCTGCTTTTAAACCAATATTTATAAACCT
TGTTTTTAACCAGGGCTGCGCCCTGTGCGCGTGACCGCGCACGCCGAAGGGGGGTGCCCCCCCTTCTCGA
ACCCTCCCGGCCCGCTAACGCGGGCCTCCCATCCCCCCAGGGGCTGCGCCCCTCGGCCGCGAACGGCCTC
ACCCCAAAAATGGCAGCGCTGGCCAATTCGTGCGCGGAACCCCTATTTGTTTATTTTTCTAAATACATTC
AAATATGTATCCGCTCATGAGACAATAACCTTGATAAATGCTTCAATAATATTGAAAAAGGAAGAGTATG
AGTATTCAACATTTCCGTGTCGCCCTTATTCCCTTTTTTGCGGCATTTTGCCTTCCTGTTTTTGCTCACC
CAGAAACGCTGGTGAAAGTAAAAGATGCTGAAGATCAGTTGGGTGCACGAGTGGGTTACATCGAACTGGA
TCTCAACAGCGGTAAGATCCTTGAGAGTTTTCGCCCCGAAGAACGTTTTCCAATGATGAGCACTTTTAAA
GTTCTGCTATGTGGCGCGGTATTATCCCGTATTGACGCCGGGCAAGAGCAACTCGGTCGCCGCATACACT
ATTCTCAGAATGACTTGGTTGAGTACTCACCAGTCACAGAAAAGCATCTTACGGATGGCATGACAGTAAG
AGAATTATGCAGTGCTGCCATAACCATGAGTGATAACACTGCGGCCAACTTACTTCTGACAACGATCGGA
GGACCGAAGGAGCTAACCGCTTTTTTGCACAACATGGGGGATCATGTAACTCGCCTTGATCGTTGGGAAC
CGGAGCTGAATGAAGCCATACCAAACGACGAGCGTGACACCACGATGCCTGTAGCAATGGCAACAACGTT
GCGCAAACTATTAACTGGCGAACTACTTACTCTAGCTTCCCGGCAACAATTAATAGACTGGATGGAGGCG
GATAAAGTTGCAGGACCACTTCTGCGCTCGGCCCTTCCGGCTGGCTGGTTTATTGCTGATAAATCTGGAG
CCGGTGAGCGTGGTTCTCGCGGTATCATTGCAGCACTGGGGCCAGATGGTAAGCCCTCCCGTATCGTAGT
TATCTACACGACGGGGAGTCAGGCAACTATGGATGAACGAAATAGACAGATCGCTGAGATAGGTGCCTCA
CTGATTAAGCATTGGTAACTGTCAGACCAAGTTTACTCATATATACTTTAGATTGATTTAAAACTTCATT
TTTAATTTAAAAGGATCTAGGTGAAGATCCTTTTTGATAATCTCATGACCAAAATCCCTTAACGTGAGTT
TTCGTTCCACTGAGCGTCAGACCCCGTAGAAAAGATCAAAGGATCTTCTTGAGATCCTTTTTTTCTGCGC
GTAATCTGCTGCTTGCAAACAAAAAAACCACCGCTACCAGCGGTGGTTTGTTTGCCGGATCAAGAGCTAC
CAACTCTTTTTCCGAAGGTAACTGGCTTCAGCAGAGCGCAGATACCAAATACTGTTCTTCTAGTGTAGCC
GTAGTTAGGCCACCACTTCAAGAACTCTGTAGCACCGCCTACATACCTCGCTCTGCTAATCCTGTTACCA
GTGGCTGCTGCCAGTGGCGATAAGTCGTGTCTTACCGGGTTGGACTCAAGACGATAGTTACCGGATAAGG
CGCAGCGGTCGGGCTGAACGGGGGGTTCGTGCACACAGCCCAGCTTGGAGCGAACGACCTACACCGAACT
GAGATACCTACAGCGTGAGCTATGAGAAAGCGCCACGCTTCCCGAAGGGAGAAAGGCGGACAGGTATCCG
GTAAGCGGCAGGGTCGGAACAGGAGAGCGCACGAGGGAGCTTCCAGGGGGAAACGCCTGGTATCTTTATA
GTCCTGTCGGGTTTCGCCACCTCTGACTTGAGCGTCGATTTTTGTGATGCTCGTCAGGGGGGCGGAGCCT
ATGGAAAAACGCCAGCAACGCGGCCTTTTTACGGTTCCTGGCAGATCCTAGATGTGGCGCAACGATGCCG
GCGACAAGCAGGAGCGCACCGACTTCTTCCGCATCAAGTGTTTTGGCTCTCAGGCCGAGGCCCACGGCAA
GTATTTGGGCAAGGGGTCGCTGGTATTCGTGCAGGGCAAGATTCGGAATACCAAGTACGAGAAGGACGGC
CAGACGGTCTACGGGACCGACTTCATTGCCGATAAGGTGGATTATCTGGACACCAAGGCACCAGGCGGGT
CAAATCAGGAATAAGGGCACATTGCCCCGGCGTGAGTCGGGGCAATCCCGCAAGGAGGGTGAATGAATCG
GACGTTTGACCGGAAGGCATACAGGCAAGAACTGATCGACGCGGGGTTTTCCGCCGAGGATGCCGAAACC
ATCGCAAGCCGCACCGTCATGCGTGCGCCCCGCGAAACCTTCCAGTCCGTCGGCTCGATGGTCCAGCAAG
CTACGGCCAAGATCGAGCGCGACAGCGTGCAACTGGCTCCCCCTGCCCTGCCCGCGCCATCGGCCGCCGT
GGAGCGTTCGCGTCGTCTTGAACAGGAGGCGGCAGGTTTGGCGAAGTCGATGACCATCGACACGCGAGGA
ACTATGACGACCAAGAAGCGAAAAACCGCCGGCGAGGACCTGGCAAAACAGGTCAGCGAGGCCAAGCAGG
CCGCGTTGCTGAAACACACGAAGCAGCAGATCAAGGAAATGCAGCTTTCCTTGTTCGATATTGCGCCGTG
GCCGGACACGATGCGAGCGATGCCAAACGACACGGCCCGCTCTGCCCTGTTCACCACGCGCAACAAGAAA
ATCCCGCGCGAGGCGCTGCAAAACAAGGTCATTTTCCACGTCAACAAGGACGTGAAGATCACCTACACCG
GCGTCGAGCTGCGGGCCGACGATGACGAACTGGTGTGGCAGCAGGTGTTGGAGTACGCGAAGCGCACCCC
TATCGGCGAGCCGATCACCTTCACGTTCTACGAGCTTTGCCAGGACCTGGGCTGGTCGATCAATGGCCGG
TATTACACGAAGGCCGAGGAATGCCTGTCGCGCCTACAGGCGACGGCGATGGGCTTCACGTCCGACCGCG
TTGGGCACCTGGAATCGGTGTCGCTGCTGCACCGCTTCCGCGTCCTGGACCGTGGCAAGAAAACGTCCCG
TTGCCAGGTCCTGATCGACGAGGAAATCGTCGTGCTGTTTGCTGGCGACCACTACACGAAATTCATATGG
GAGAAGTACCGCAAGCTGTCGCCGACGGCCCGACGGATGTTCGACTATTTCAGCTCGCACCGGGAGCCGT
ACCCGCTCAAGCTGGAAACCTTCCGCCTCATGTGCGGATCGGATTCCACCCGCGTGAAGAAGTGGCGCGA
GCAGGTCGGCGAAGCCTGCGAAGAGTTGCGAGGCAGCGGCCTGGTGGAACACGCCTGGGTCAATGATGAC
CTGGTGCATTGCAAACGCTAGGGCCTTGTGGGGTCAGTTCCGGCTGGGGGTTCAGCAGCCAGCGCCTGAT
CTGGGGAACCCTGTGGTTGGCATGCACATACAAATGGACGAACGGATAAACCTTTTCACGCCCTTTTAAA
TATCCGATTATTCTAATAAACGCTCTTTTCTCTTAGGTTTACCCGCCAATATATCCTGTCAAACACTGAT
AGTTTAAACCACTTCGTGCAGAAGACAAGTAAGGAGGAATTCCAATCCCACAAAAATCTGAGCTTAACAG
CACAGTTGCTCCTCTCAGAGCAGAATCGGGTATTCAACACCCTCATATCAACTACTACGTTGTGTATAAC
GGTCCACATGCCGGTATATACGATGACTGGGGTTGTACAAAGGCGGCAACAAACGGCGTTCCCGGAGTTG
CACACAAGAAATTTGCCACTATTACAGAGGCAAGAGCAGCAGCTGACGCGTACACAACAAGTCAGCAAAC
AGACAGGTTGAACTTCATCCCCAAAGGAGAAGCTCAACTCAAGCCCAAGAGCTTTGCTAAGGCCCTAACA
AGCCCACCAAAGCAAAAAGCCCACTGGCTCACGCTAGGAACCAAAAGGCCCAGCAGTGATCCAGCCCCAA
AAGAGATCTCCTTTGCCCCGGAGATTACAATGGACGATTTCCTCTATCTTTACGATCTAGGAAGGAAGTT
CGAAGGTGAAGGTGACGACACTATGTTCACCACTGATAATGAGAAGGTTAGCCTCTTCAATTTCAGAAAG
AATGCTGACCCACAGATGGTTAGAGAGGCCTACGCAGCAAGTCTCATCAAGACGATCTACCCGAGTAACA
ATCTCCAGGAGATCAAATACCTTCCCAAGAAGGTTAAAGATGCAGTCAAAAGATTCAGGACTAATTGCAT
CAAGAACACAGAGAAAGACATATTTCTCAAGATCAGAAGTACTATTCCAGTATGGACGATTCAAGGCTTG
CTTCATAAACCAAGGCAAGTAATAGAGATTGGAGTCTCTAAAAAGGTAGTTCCTACTGAATCTAAGGCCA
TGCATGGAGTCTAAGATTCAAATCGAGGATCTAACAGAACTCGCCGTCAAGACTGGCGAACAGTTCATAC
AGAGTCTTTTACGACTCAATGACAAGAAGAAAATCTTCGTCAACATGGTGGAGCACGACACTCTGGTCTA
CTCCAAAAATGTCAAAGATACAGTCTCAGAAGATCAAAGGGCTATTGAGACTTTTCAACAAAGGATAATT
TCGGGAAACCTCCTCGGATTCCATTGCCCAGCTATCTGTCACTTCATCGAAAGGACAGTAGAAAAGGAAG
GTGGCTCCTACAAATGCCATCATTGCGATAAAGGAAAGGCTATCATTCAAGATCTCTCTGCCGACAGTGG
TCCCAAAGATGGACCCCCACCCACGAGGAGCATCGTGGAAAAAGAAGAGGTTCCAACCACGTCTACAAAG
CAAGTGGATTGATGTGACATCTCCACTGACGTAAGGGATGACGCACAATCCCACTATCCTTCGCAAGACC
CTTCCTCTATATAAGGAAGTTCATTTCATTTGGAGAGGACACGCTCGAGTATAAGAGCTCATTTTTACAA
CAATTACCAACAACAACAAACAACAAACAACATTACAATTACATTTACAATTATCGATACCCATGTACCC
ATACGATGTTCCTGACTATGCGGGCTATCCCTATGACGTCCCGGACTATGCAGGATTGTATCCATATGAC
GTTCCAGATTACGCCACTAGAGCTGCTTACCCATACGATGTTCCTGACTATGCGGGCTATCCCTATGACG
TCCCGGACTATGCAGGATTGTATCCATATGACGTTCCAGATTACGCAATGTACGCGTCCCGGGGCGGTAC
CATGGACGGATACGAGTTCGAGAGGGCGGAGATAGATGCACTGGAGCGCGTCGTACGGGATCCAAGAGAA
AAGCCAATAAGCCTGTCGTTTTGGCTTCTCAGGCGCATAACGAATGATTTCTCTAACGCATCTGAAATTG
GTCGAGGTGGATTTTCGAACGTTTACCTGGGGGTGCTTCCAAGTGGGTTGCGTATTGCTGTCAAAAAGCT
TTACCAACTTACTGCATTGGCTAATGAATTTGAAGATGAAGTTCTTACCACAATGAGGGTTGCTCACAAA
AACATAGTGCGACTCATAGGCTACTGTCGTCACACGCAATCTGAAGTCTTCGAATTAAAAGGAGAATCTA
TTTTCGCACAGGTCAGAGAAAGGTTGATCTGTACAGAGTATGTGCCTAATGGAACTCTTGATGGACATAT
CACTGATAAGTTTCATGGAGGACTTGATTGGGACCAGCGTTATCAAGTTCTCAAAGGAATTTGTCACGGT
TTGCATTATCTGCACGATGAAATACGCGTTATCCACAGAGATATCAAAACAGAAAATATATTGCTAGATG
ATAACGGCGTGCCAAAAGTTTTTGACTTTGGTTTTTCGAAGTGCCTTCCTGATGGAGAATCTTTAATTAA
AGATGAAGCAACCCAGGGAACCCTAGGGTATTTGGCGCCGGAGTCAGTTGATAAGCAAGAATATTCCTTT
AAGTCCGACATATACAGCTTTGGTGTTGTGATCATACAATTATTGACTGGATCGTGGATCAGTAAGAACC
GAAATGTTGAGCTAGAACTTAAGGAGTTGAGAAAAAGGTTGGTAAGAGAAGGAGCATTTCCATCATGGGA
AAACAAATACCACCAAGTTAGAACATGTCTGGAGATTGTGTATAACTGCATGGACATCGACCCAGATAAA
AGGCCGACTGCATTGGAAATTATCCAACGGCTTGATGAAACCGAAAGCGCGAACTATTCTGTTAGCAGTG
GCCATGCAACACCACTTTGGCAGTCAGGAGATGAAGAATCCGACTCAGCGGAAGTGGATGCTTTTGAGCC
AGAGAGAACACCATCAAAAGACATTCTTTCAGATGATGAGGAACCCGCATCAGCAGACGCAAATGGAGAA
ACGAGCACACAAAAACATAATATGCCTGATCTTGTAAGTAAACAGTCAGTGTCGGCGGAACTGTCCTCGC
TAGATTTCCTTGAGAAAATCACAGATGGTTTTTCATACGAGCAAATACTCGGGAAGGAAAGTCTGGACGC
AGATGTTCATAAAGCATTTCTTTATGAGGGCAGCATTTCAGGTCCAGCAAAGGTAGTTGTGAAGAGGTTA
ATTGGAGTAGCAATTCCAGTTGCGAAGTTTAAGAGGGATGCAGAACAGCTGATGAGCCTGGATCACAAGA
ATATAGTAAAGCTCCTTGGCTACTGCCACGACGAATCTAGAGGGCATAAGCTGGTACAGTTTAAAGCAAA
ACCACCGCAAGATTTTAAAGGAGCCGAGCAACTTCTCTGCTATGAATATATGCACAATGGAAGCCTCCGT
GAGTATCTTACTGGACAAGGATCTCGTGAAGTTGATTGGCACATGTGCTACAAATTGATCAAAGGGACCT
GCGAAGGTTTACGCTACCTCCATGAGGGTTGTGGAGATCGTCCAATTCTTCATTTGAATCTAAACCCGTC
AAATATACTGCTGGACGAAAACAACATACCACGCATCACGGGTTTTGATTTTTCGAAGCTCATTGGTGAA
AAGAACACAAAATCCGTGGTTCTTAAGAAGAATGGACCACTAGGTTACCTGCCACCGGACTTCCTGTACT
CAAAGGGTACTGACCTCAAGTATCTACCTACGGTGGACATATACAGCTTGGGTCTTATAATTTTAGAGAT
TGCAACACGTCAAGAGATCAAGGGAGACCATGGAATAATTATTAGGACTGTCGAGACAAACTGGAGGCAA
GATACACAAATAGCAACACTGTATGGTTCACTAGAAGATAAATTACGGGAGCAAGTAAAAATGTGCATTG
ACATTGGCCTAGACTGTGTCAAGTCAAACCCTAAAAAGAGACCTACAGCTGGGGCCATCATGCTCTGGCT
TGACAAAGGGAGCAAACCGGGAGTTGCCAGACCTCCACTCCGCGATAATGTCACCCATGCAGATGATCAC
ATCCAAGAAAAGGAGAAGCAGACGCCATTGAGGAGATTTTTCAGAAGAAAGTAAGTCGACCTGCAGAGCT
TTCGTGCTTGTCAAGCAGATCGTTCAAACATTTGGCAATAAAGTTTCTTAAGATTGAATCCTGTTGCCGG
TCTTGCGATGATTATCATATAATTTCTGTTGAATTACGTTAAGCATGTAATAATTAACATGTAATGCATG
ACGTTATTTATGAGATGGGTTTTTATGATTAGAGTCCCGCAATTATACATTTAATACGCGATAGAAAACA
AAATATAGCGCGCAAACTAGGATAAATTATCGCGCGCGGTGTCATCTATGTTACTAGATCGA
